>Addgene plasmid #109757 | p3E-Rab38b | depositor full sequence | sequence record 206694 | Full Sequence
CTTTCCTGCGTTATCCCCTGATTCTGTGGATAACCGTATTACCGCCTTTGAGTGAGCTGATACCGCTCGC
CGCAGCCGAACGACCGAGCGCAGCGAGTCAGTGAGCGAGGAAGCGGAAGAGCGCCCAATACGCAAACCGC
CTCTCCCCGCGCGTTGGCCGATTCATTAATGCAGCTGGCACGACAGGTTTCCCGACTGGAAAGCGGGCAG
TGAGCGCAACGCAATTAATACGCGTACCGCTAGCCAGGAAGAGTTTGTAGAAACGCAAAAAGGCCATCCG
TCAGGATGGCCTTCTGCTTAGTTTGATGCCTGGCAGTTTATGGCGGGCGTCCTGCCCGCCACCCTCCGGG
CCGTTGCTTCACAACGTTCAAATCCGCTCCCGGCGGATTTGTCCTACTCAGGAGAGCGTTCACCGACAAA
CAACAGATAAAACGAAAGGCCCAGTCTTCCGACTGAGCCTTTCGTTTTATTTGATGCCTGGCAGTTCCCT
ACTCTCGCGTTAACGCTAGCATGGATGTTTTCCCAGTCACGACGTTGTAAAACGACGGCCAGTCTTAAGC
TCGGGCCCTGCAGCTCTAGAGCTCGAATTCTACAGGTCACTAATACCATCTAAGTAGTTGATTCATAGTG
ACTGCATATGTTGTGTTTTACAGTATTATGTAGTCTGTTTTTTATGCAAAATCTAATTTAATATATTGAT
ATTTATATCATTTTACGTTTCTCGTTCAACTTTCTTGTACAAAGTGGTGCATAACAATCAGAAGGAGCAT
TTGTATAAAATTCTTGTCATCGGTGATTTGGGAGTAGGGAAGACCAGCATCATTAAGCGTTATGTGCACC
AGACGTACTCCACCAACTACAGAGCCACCATAGGCGTGGATTTCGCGCTCAAAGTTCTGAACTGGGACTC
GGAGACGGTCCGGCTGCAGCTTTGGGACATCGCAGGTCAGGAGCGGTTCGGCAACATGACGCGGGTTTAT
TACAGAGAGGCCATGGGGGCATTCATTGTGTTTGATGTTACCAGACCCGCCACGTTTGAGGCAGTCTCCA
AATGGAAGGAGGATCTGGACTCTAAATTAATACTTTCAAATGGCCAGAGTATTGCCACAGTGCTCCTGGC
CAACAAGTGCGACCAAAACAGAGACTTCCTGACTAACAATGGCCTGAAAATGGACCAGTACTGCAGGGAG
AATGGATTTGTGGGGTGGTTTGAGACATCTGCTAAGGAAAACGTCAACATTAATGATGCAGCCAACTTCC
TTGTGAAGCACATAATTGCCAGTGAGAACGATATCCTGAAATCAGTGGTTCCAGATACCATCTCTCCTCA
ACTCAACTCGGATAAAGAAATTACTTGTTCCGCTTGCTTCAAACCTTGACAACTTTATTATACAAAGTTG
GCATTATAAAAAAGCATTGCTTATCAATTTGTTGCAACGAACAGGTCACTATCAGTCAAAATAAAATCAT
TATTTGGAGCTCCATGGTAGCGTTAACGCGGCCGCGATATCCCCTATAGTGAGTCGTATTACATGGTCAT
AGCTGTTTCCTGGCAGCTCTGGCCCGTGTCTCAAAATCTCTGATGTTACATTGCACAAGATAAAAATATA
TCATCATGAACAATAAAACTGTCTGCTTACATAAACAGTAATACAAGGGGTGTTATGAGCCATATTCAAC
GGGAAACGTCGAGGCCGCGATTAAATTCCAACATGGATGCTGATTTATATGGGTATAAATGGGCTCGCGA
TAATGTCGGGCAATCAGGTGCGACAATCTATCGCTTGTATGGGAAGCCCGATGCGCCAGAGTTGTTTCTG
AAACATGGCAAAGGTAGCGTTGCCAATGATGTTACAGATGAGATGGTCAGACTAAACTGGCTGACGGAAT
TTATGCCTCTTCCGACCATCAAGCATTTTATCCGTACTCCTGATGATGCATGGTTACTCACCACTGCGAT
CCCCGGAAAAACAGCATTCCAGGTATTAGAAGAATATCCTGATTCAGGTGAAAATATTGTTGATGCGCTG
GCAGTGTTCCTGCGCCGGTTGCATTCGATTCCTGTTTGTAATTGTCCTTTTAACAGCGATCGCGTATTTC
GTCTCGCTCAGGCGCAATCACGAATGAATAACGGTTTGGTTGATGCGAGTGATTTTGATGACGAGCGTAA
TGGCTGGCCTGTTGAACAAGTCTGGAAAGAAATGCATAAACTTTTGCCATTCTCACCGGATTCAGTCGTC
ACTCATGGTGATTTCTCACTTGATAACCTTATTTTTGACGAGGGGAAATTAATAGGTTGTATTGATGTTG
GACGAGTCGGAATCGCAGACCGATACCAGGATCTTGCCATCCTATGGAACTGCCTCGGTGAGTTTTCTCC
TTCATTACAGAAACGGCTTTTTCAAAAATATGGTATTGATAATCCTGATATGAATAAATTGCAGTTTCAT
TTGATGCTCGATGAGTTTTTCTAATCAGAATTGGTTAATTGGTTGTAACACTGGCAGAGCATTACGCTGA
CTTGACGGGACGGCGCAAGCTCATGACCAAAATCCCTTAACGTGAGTTACGCGTCGTTCCACTGAGCGTC
AGACCCCGTAGAAAAGATCAAAGGATCTTCTTGAGATCCTTTTTTTCTGCGCGTAATCTGCTGCTTGCAA
ACAAAAAAACCACCGCTACCAGCGGTGGTTTGTTTGCCGGATCAAGAGCTACCAACTCTTTTTCCGAAGG
TAACTGGCTTCAGCAGAGCGCAGATACCAAATACTGTCCTTCTAGTGTAGCCGTAGTTAGGCCACCACTT
CAAGAACTCTGTAGCACCGCCTACATACCTCGCTCTGCTAATCCTGTTACCAGTGGCTGCTGCCAGTGGC
GATAAGTCGTGTCTTACCGGGTTGGACTCAAGACGATAGTTACCGGATAAGGCGCAGCGGTCGGGCTGAA
CGGGGGGTTCGTGCACACAGCCCAGCTTGGAGCGAACGACCTACACCGAACTGAGATACCTACAGCGTGA
GCATTGAGAAAGCGCCACGCTTCCCGAAGGGAGAAAGGCGGACAGGTATCCGGTAAGCGGCAGGGTCGGA
ACAGGAGAGCGCACGAGGGAGCTTCCAGGGGGAAACGCCTGGTATCTTTATAGTCCTGTCGGGTTTCGCC
ACCTCTGACTTGAGCGTCGATTTTTGTGATGCTCGTCAGGGGGGCGGAGCCTATGGAAAAACGCCAGCAA
CGCGGCCTTTTTACGGTTCCTGGCCTTTTGCTGGCCTTTTGCTCACATGTT
Features (pLannotate 1.2.2; 11 found; start..end, strand, type, name):
    121..213     +  CDS            lacI (fragment): lac repressor; lacI; The lac repressor binds to the lac operator to inhibit transcription in E. coli. This inhibition can be relieved by adding lactose or isopropyl-β-D-thiogalactopyranoside (IPTG).
    268..295     -  terminator     rrnB T2 terminator: transcription terminator T2 from the E. coli rrnB gene
    427..470     +  terminator     rrnB T1 terminator: Escherichia coli rrnB; transcription terminator T1 from the E. coli rrnB gene
    517..553     -  CDS            lacZα (fragment): LacZα fragment of β-galactosidase; lacZ fragment
    624..748     -  protein_bind   attR2: mutant version of attR; recombination site for the Gateway® LR reaction LR Clonase™
    759..1373    +  CDS            Rab38: RAB38_MOUSE - Experimental evidence at protein level: Swiss-Prot protein existence level 1. Plays a role in the maturation of phagosomes that engulf pathogens, such as S.aureus and Mycobacterium (By similarity). May be involved in melanosomal transport and docking. Involved in the proper sorting of TYRP1. Involved in peripheral melanosomal distribution of TYRP1 in melanocytes; the function, which probably is implicating vesicle-trafficking, includes cooperation with ANKRD27 and VAMP7 (PubMed:21187289). Plays an important role in the control of melanin production and melanosome biogenesis (By s
   1380..1400    -  protein_bind   attB3: mutant version of attB; core recombination site for the Gateway® BP reaction BP Clonase™
   1391..1476    -  protein_bind   attL1 (fragment): mutant version of attL; recombination site for the Gateway® LR reaction LR Clonase™
   1513..1531    -  promoter       T7 promoter: promoter for bacteriophage T7 RNA polymerase
   1665..2474    +  CDS            KanR: aminoglycoside phosphotransferase; aph(3')-Ia; confers resistance to kanamycin in bacteria or G418 (Geneticin®) in eukaryotes
   2621..3209    +  rep_origin     ori: high-copy-number ColE1/pMB1/pBR322/pUC origin of replication
