>Addgene plasmid #109757 | p3E-Rab38b | addgene full sequence | sequence record 224173 | Addgene NGS Result
CATAGTGACTGCATATGTTGTGTTTTACAGTATTATGTAGTCTGTTTTTTATGCAAAATCTAATTTAATA
TATTGATATTTATATCATTTTACGTTTCTCGTTCAACTTTCTTGTACAAAGTGGTGCATAACAATCAGAA
GGAGCATTTGTATAAAATTCTTGTCATCGGTGATTTGGGAGTAGGGAAGACCAGCATCATTAAGCGTTAT
GTGCACCAGACGTACTCCACCAACTACAGAGCCACCATAGGCGTGGATTTCGCGCTCAAAGTTCTGAACT
GGGACTCGGAGACGGTCCGGCTGCAGCTTTGGGACATCGCAGGTCAGGAGCGGTTCGGCAACATGACGCG
GGTTTATTACAGAGAGGCCATGGGGGCATTCATTGTGTTTGATGTTACCAGACCCGCCACGTTTGAGGCA
GTCTCCAAATGGAAGGAGGATCTGGACTCTAAATTAATACTTTCAAATGGCCAGAGTATTGCCACAGTGC
TCCTGGCCAACAAGTGCGACCAAAACAGAGACTTCCTGACTAACAATGGCCTGAAAATGGACCAGTACTG
CAGGGAGAATGGATTTGTGGGGTGGTTTGAGACATCTGCTAAGGAAAACGTCAACATTAATGATGCAGCC
AACTTCCTTGTGAAGCACATAATTGCCAGTGAGAACGATATCCTGAAATCAGTGGTTCCAGATACCATCT
CTCCTCAACTCAACTCGGATAAAGAAATTACTTGTTCCGCTTGCTTCAAACCTTGACAACTTTATTATAC
AAAGTTGGCATTATAAAAAAGCATTGCTTATCAATTTGTTGCAACGAACAGGTCACTATCAGTCAAAATA
AAATCATTATTTGGAGCTCCATGGTAGCGTTAACGCGGCCGCGATATCCCCTATAGTGAGTCGTATTACA
TGGTCATAGCTGTTTCCTGGCAGCTCTGGCCCGTGTCTCAAAATCTCTGATGTTACATTGCACAAGATAA
AAATATATCATCATGAACAATAAAACTGTCTGCTTACATAAACAGTAATACAAGGGGTGTTATGAGCCAT
ATTCAACGGGAAACGTCGAGGCCGCGATTAAATTCCAACATGGATGCTGATTTATATGGGTATAAATGGG
CTCGCGATAATGTCGGGCAATCAGGTGCGACAATCTATCGCTTGTATGGGAAGCCCGATGCGCCAGAGTT
GTTTCTGAAACATGGCAAAGGTAGCGTTGCCAATGATGTTACAGATGAGATGGTCAGACTAAACTGGCTG
ACGGAATTTATGCCTCTTCCGACCATCAAGCATTTTATCCGTACTCCTGATGATGCATGGTTACTCACCA
CTGCGATCCCCGGAAAAACAGCATTCCAGGTATTAGAAGAATATCCTGATTCAGGTGAAAATATTGTTGA
TGCGCTGGCAGTGTTCCTGCGCCGGTTGCATTCGATTCCTGTTTGTAATTGTCCTTTTAACAGCGATCGC
GTATTTCGTCTCGCTCAGGCGCAATCACGAATGAATAACGGTTTGGTTGATGCGAGTGATTTTGATGACG
AGCGTAATGGCTGGCCTGTTGAACAAGTCTGGAAAGAAATGCATAAACTTTTGCCATTCTCACCGGATTC
AGTCGTCACTCATGGTGATTTCTCACTTGATAACCTTATTTTTGACGAGGGGAAATTAATAGGTTGTATT
GATGTTGGACGAGTCGGAATCGCAGACCGATACCAGGATCTTGCCATCCTATGGAACTGCCTCGGTGAGT
TTTCTCCTTCATTACAGAAACGGCTTTTTCAAAAATATGGTATTGATAATCCTGATATGAATAAATTGCA
GTTTCATTTGATGCTCGATGAGTTTTTCTAATCAGAATTGGTTAATTGGTTGTAACACTGGCAGAGCATT
ACGCTGACTTGACGGGACGGCGCAAGCTCATGACCAAAATCCCTTAACGTGAGTTACGCGTCGTTCCACT
GAGCGTCAGACCCCGTAGAAAAGATCAAAGGATCTTCTTGAGATCCTTTTTTTCTGCGCGTAATCTGCTG
CTTGCAAACAAAAAAACCACCGCTACCAGCGGTGGTTTGTTTGCCGGATCAAGAGCTACCAACTCTTTTT
CCGAAGGTAACTGGCTTCAGCAGAGCGCAGATACCAAATACTGTTCTTCTAGTGTAGCCGTAGTTAGGCC
ACCACTTCAAGAACTCTGTAGCACCGCCTACATACCTCGCTCTGCTAATCCTGTTACCAGTGGCTGCTGC
CAGTGGCGATAAGTCGTGTCTTACCGGGTTGGACTCAAGACGATAGTTACCGGATAAGGCGCAGCGGTCG
GGCTGAACGGGGGGTTCGTGCACACAGCCCAGCTTGGAGCGAACGACCTACACCGAACTGAGATACCTAC
AGCGTGAGCTATGAGAAAGCGCCACGCTTCCCGAAGGGAGAAAGGCGGACAGGTATCCGGTAAGCGGCAG
GGTCGGAACAGGAGAGCGCACGAGGGAGCTTCCAGGGGGAAACGCCTGGTATCTTTATAGTCCTGTCGGG
TTTCGCCACCTCTGACTTGAGCGTCGATTTTTGTGATGCTCGTCAGGGGGGCGGAGCCTATGGAAAAACG
CCAGCAACGCGGCCTTTTTACGGTTCCTGGCCTTTTGCTGGCCTTTTGCTCACATGTTCTTTCCTGCGTT
ATCCCCTGATTCTGTGGATAACCGTATTACCGCCTTTGAGTGAGCTGATACCGCTCGCCGCAGCCGAACG
ACCGAGCGCAGCGAGTCAGTGAGCGAGGAAGCGGAAGAGCGCCCAATACGCAAACCGCCTCTCCCCGCGC
GTTGGCCGATTCATTAATGCAGCTGGCACGACAGGTTTCCCGACTGGAAAGCGGGCAGTGAGCGCAACGC
AATTAATACGCGTACCGCTAGCCAGGAAGAGTTTGTAGAAACGCAAAAAGGCCATCCGTCAGGATGGCCT
TCTGCTTAGTTTGATGCCTGGCAGTTTATGGCGGGCGTCCTGCCCGCCACCCTCCGGGCCGTTGCTTCAC
AACGTTCAAATCCGCTCCCGGCGGATTTGTCCTACTCAGGAGAGCGTTCACCGACAAACAACAGATAAAA
CGAAAGGCCCAGTCTTCCGACTGAGCCTTTCGTTTTATTTGATGCCTGGCAGTTCCCTACTCTCGCGTTA
ACGCTAGCATGGATGTTTTCCCAGTCACGACGTTGTAAAACGACGGCCAGTCTTAAGCTCGGGCCCTGCA
GCTCTAGAGCTCGAATTCTACAGGTCACTAATACCATCTAAGTAGTTGGTT
Features (pLannotate 1.2.2; 12 found; start..end, strand, type, name):
      1..125     -  protein_bind   attR2: mutant version of attR; recombination site for the Gateway® LR reaction LR Clonase™
    136..750     +  CDS            Rab38: RAB38_MOUSE - Experimental evidence at protein level: Swiss-Prot protein existence level 1. Plays a role in the maturation of phagosomes that engulf pathogens, such as S.aureus and Mycobacterium (By similarity). May be involved in melanosomal transport and docking. Involved in the proper sorting of TYRP1. Involved in peripheral melanosomal distribution of TYRP1 in melanocytes; the function, which probably is implicating vesicle-trafficking, includes cooperation with ANKRD27 and VAMP7 (PubMed:21187289). Plays an important role in the control of melanin production and melanosome biogenesis (By s
    757..777     -  protein_bind   attB3: mutant version of attB; core recombination site for the Gateway® BP reaction BP Clonase™
    768..853     -  protein_bind   attL1 (fragment): mutant version of attL; recombination site for the Gateway® LR reaction LR Clonase™
    890..908     -  promoter       T7 promoter: promoter for bacteriophage T7 RNA polymerase
   1042..1851    +  CDS            KanR: aminoglycoside phosphotransferase; aph(3')-Ia; confers resistance to kanamycin in bacteria or G418 (Geneticin®) in eukaryotes
   1998..2586    +  rep_origin     ori: high-copy-number ColE1/pMB1/pBR322/pUC origin of replication
   2769..2861    +  CDS            lacI (fragment): lac repressor; lacI; The lac repressor binds to the lac operator to inhibit transcription in E. coli. This inhibition can be relieved by adding lactose or isopropyl-β-D-thiogalactopyranoside (IPTG).
   2916..2943    -  terminator     rrnB T2 terminator: transcription terminator T2 from the E. coli rrnB gene
   3075..3118    +  terminator     rrnB T1 terminator: Escherichia coli rrnB; transcription terminator T1 from the E. coli rrnB gene
   3165..3201    -  CDS            lacZα (fragment): LacZα fragment of β-galactosidase; lacZ fragment
   3239..3268    -  protein_bind   attP2 (fragment): mutant version of attP; recombination site for the Gateway® BP reaction BP Clonase™
