[The description below was written by a language model from this plasmid's Addgene catalogue record and pLannotate feature annotations shown in this document.]
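Description:
p3E-Rab38b is a 3' entry clone for MultiSite Gateway assembly, built in the pDONR P2R-P3 backbone and catalogued as a zebrafish plasmid. It is a small (about 3.3 kb) bacterial plasmid maintained at high copy through a ColE1/pUC-type origin and selected with kanamycin via the aph(3')-Ia resistance gene. Both the depositor's sequence and the repository's sequencing result are the same length and carry the same features in the same order, differing only in where numbering starts. Backbone remnants typical of donor vectors are also annotated, including rrnB T1 and T2 transcription terminators upstream of the recombination cassette, a T7 promoter, and short lacI and lacZα fragments with no functional role.

The payload is the zebrafish rab38b coding sequence, roughly 615 bp. The annotation software labelled it by homology to mouse Rab38, a small GTPase linked to melanosome biogenesis and vesicle trafficking. The insert is flanked by an attR2 site on one side and by a site on the other that the software calls attB3 plus an attL fragment, which matches the attL3 site expected in a 3' entry clone made by BP recombination. The entry clone has no eukaryotic promoter, and no polyadenylation signal is annotated. Expression depends on an LR reaction that joins it with a 5' entry clone (promoter), a middle entry clone and a destination vector. In that arrangement Rab38b sits in the third position, so it can be fused to the C-terminal end of whatever the middle element encodes, such as a fluorescent protein. This fits the stated purpose of 3' tagging with Rab38b. The associated publication describes in vivo cell biological screening in the context of T-tubule formation.
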