Addgene plasmid #109757: p3E-Rab38b
Purpose: Multisite gateway vector for 3' tagging with Rab38b
Depositing lab: Rob Parton. Depositing organization: University of Queensland, Institute for Molecular Bioscience. Publication: In vivo cell biological screening identifies an endocytic capture mechanism for T-tubule formation. Hall TE, Martel N, Ariotti N, Xiong Z, Lo HP, Ferguson C, Rae J, Lim YW, Parton RG. Nat Commun. 2020 Jul 24;11(1):3711. doi: 10.1038/s41467-020-17486-w. PubMed 32709891.
Backbone
  Vector backbone: pDONR p2R-p3
  Vector type: Zebrafish plasmids
Growth in bacteria
  Bacterial resistance: Kanamycin, 50 μg/mL
  Growth temperature: 37°C
  Growth strain: DH5alpha
  Copy number: High Copy
Gene/Insert
  Gene/Insert name: Rab38b
  Species: D. rerio (zebrafish)
  Entrez Gene: rab38b (a.k.a. si:dkey-76a19.3)
  Cloning method: Gateway Cloning
Terms and licenses: Academic/Nonprofit Terms; Industry Terms: Not Available to Industry
How to cite: p3E-Rab38b was a gift from Rob Parton (Addgene plasmid # 109757 ; http://n2t.net/addgene:109757 ; RRID:Addgene_109757)
